Addgene plasmid #117771: pPRISM-Stop-gcry-TagBFP
Purpose: Donor for precise CRISPR directed genomic integration using the GeneWeld method
Depositing lab: Jeffrey Essner. Depositing organization: Iowa State University. Publication: Efficient targeted integration directed by short homology in zebrafish and mammalian cells. Wierson WA, Welker JM, Almeida MP, Mann CM, Webster DA, Torrie ME, Weiss TJ, Kambakam S, Vollbrecht MK, Lan M, McKeighan KC, Levey J, Ming Z, Wehmeier A, Mikelson CS, Haltom JA, Kwan KM, Chien CB, Balciunas D, Ekker SC, Clark KJ, Webber BR, Moriarity BS, Solin SL, Carlson DF, Dobbs DL, McGrail M, Essner J. Elife. 2020 May 15;9. pii: 53968. doi: 10.7554/eLife.53968. PubMed 32412410.
Backbone
  Vector backbone: pK
  Backbone manufacturer: Karl J. Clark
  Backbone size w/o insert (bp): 2856
  Vector type: Synthetic Biology
Growth in bacteria
  Bacterial resistance: Kanamycin, 50 μg/mL
  Growth temperature: 30°C
  Growth strain: NEB Stable
  Copy number: High Copy
Gene/Insert
  Gene/Insert name: 3x3 Stop sequence (alt name: Stop)
  Species: D. rerio (zebrafish)
  Insert size (bp): 3387
  Cloning method: Gibson Cloning
  Sequencing primers: 5′ aaaagcaagaaagaaaactagagtgg; 3′ atggctcataacaccccttg
Terms and licenses: Academic/Nonprofit Terms; Industry Terms: Not Available to Industry
Depositor comments: Secondary gene is a gamma-crystalin promoter driving NLS-TagBFP. Online tools and cloning help available at <www.genesculpt.org/gtaghd/>. May work in additional species beyond those listed. Please note that some discrepancies were found between Addgene's quality control result and the depositor's provided sequence. The depositor noted that these discrepancies do NOT affect plasmid function.
How to cite: pPRISM-Stop-gcry-TagBFP was a gift from Jeffrey Essner (Addgene plasmid # 117771 ; http://n2t.net/addgene:117771 ; RRID:Addgene_117771)
