[The description below was written by a language model from this plasmid's Addgene catalogue record and pLannotate feature annotations shown in this document.]
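Description:
pPRISM-Stop-gcry-TagBFP is a 6.2 kb bacterial donor plasmid built on the pK backbone. It supplies a cassette for precise, CRISPR-directed genomic integration by the GeneWeld method, which relies on short homology arms flanking the cargo. It is propagated in E. coli through a high-copy ColE1/pUC-type origin and selected with kanamycin via an aph(3')-Ia KanR gene. The record lists zebrafish as the species, and the depositor notes that the plasmid may also work in other species.

The primary insert is a "3x3 Stop" sequence. The record does not describe it further and it is not annotated as a discrete feature; the name suggests it terminates expression of the targeted gene once integrated. Linked to it is a secondary marker in which a gamma-crystallin promoter drives nuclear-localised TagBFP, a fast-maturing monomeric blue fluorescent protein. The TagBFP coding sequence is followed by a bGH polyadenylation signal. The crystallin promoter and the NLS are stated by the depositor but not picked up by the automated annotation. Gamma-crystallin promoters are lens-specific, so blue fluorescence in the eye would provide a convenient visual readout of carriers of the integrated allele. Downstream lie two tandem SV40 poly(A) signals on the opposite strand, each with a short large T antigen remnant.

The table also shows a lac promoter/operator, T3 and T7 promoters, an MCS fragment and a partial lacZα near the start of the sequence, which resemble pBluescript-type cloning remnants. Very short hits such as the LEU2 and SV40 promoter fragments are probably incidental matches. The homology arms are not present in the record and are presumably added by the user for each target locus. The repository notes sequence discrepancies with the depositor's reference, reported not to affect function.
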