Features (pLannotate 1.2.2; 19 found; start..end, strand, type, name):
    200..218     -  promoter       T7 Φ3.8 promoter (fragment): weak promoter for bacteriophage T7 RNA polymerase
    275..296     +  protein_bind   CAP binding site: CAP binding activates transcription in the presence of cAMP. E. coli catabolite activator protein
    311..341     +  promoter       lac promoter: promoter for the E. coli lac operon
    349..365     +  protein_bind   lac operator: The lac repressor binds to the lac operator to inhibit transcription in E. coli. This inhibition can be relieved by adding lactose or isopropyl-β-D-thiogalactopyranoside (IPTG). lac repressor encoded by lacI
    410..428     +  promoter       T3 promoter: promoter for bacteriophage T3 RNA polymerase
    444..467     +  misc_feature   MCS (fragment): pBluescript multiple cloning site
    476..494     -  promoter       T7 promoter: promoter for bacteriophage T7 RNA polymerase
    502..657     +  CDS            lacZα (fragment): LacZα fragment of β-galactosidase; lacZ fragment
   1366..1382    +  promoter       LEU2 promoter (fragment): S. cerevisiae LEU2
   2603..3301    +  CDS            TagBFP: TagBFP is a basic (constitutively fluorescent) blue fluorescent protein published in 2008, derived from Entacmaea quadricolor. It is reported to be a very rapidly-maturing monomer with very low acid sensitivity.
   3314..3538    +  polyA_signal   bGH poly(A) signal: bovine growth hormone polyadenylation signal
   3542..3559    +  promoter       SV40 promoter (fragment): SV40 enhancer and early promoter
   3608..3689    -  polyA_signal   SV40 poly(A) signal: SV40 polyadenylation signal
   3712..3779    -  CDS            large T antigen (fragment): large T antigen from SV40 (simian virus 40)
   3813..3894    -  polyA_signal   SV40 poly(A) signal: SV40 polyadenylation signal
   3917..3984    -  CDS            large T antigen (fragment): large T antigen from SV40 (simian virus 40)
   4211..4229    +  promoter       T7 promoter: promoter for bacteriophage T7 RNA polymerase
   4516..5325    +  CDS            KanR: aminoglycoside phosphotransferase; aph(3')-Ia; confers resistance to kanamycin in bacteria or G418 (Geneticin®) in eukaryotes
   5468..6056    +  rep_origin     ori: high-copy-number ColE1/pMB1/pBR322/pUC origin of replication
>Addgene plasmid #117771 | pPRISM-Stop-gcry-TagBFP | addgene full sequence | sequence record 229893 | Addgene NGS Result
AAATGGTACCGAGCAGAGGTGTAAAAAGTACTCAAAAATTTTACTCAAGTGAAAGTACAAGTACTTAGGG
AAAATTTTACTCAATTAAAAGTAAAAGTATCTGGCTAGAATCTTACTTGAGTAAAAGTAAAAAAGTACTC
CATTAAAATTGTACTTGAGTATTAAGGAAGTAAAAGTAAAAGCAAGAAAGAAAACTAGAGTGGTCTCCCT
TTAGTGAGGGTCAATTGATGGGAGGCGTTCGGGCCACAGCGGACACGCAGGTGCGCAACGCAATTAATGT
GAGTTAGCTCACTCATTAGGCACCCCAGGCTTTACACTTTATGCTTCCGGCTCGTATGTTGTGTGGAATT
GTGAGCGGATAACAATTTCACACAGGAAACAGCTATGACCATGATTACGCCAAGCGCGCAATTAACCCTC
ACTAAAGGGAACAAAAGCTGGAGGACCTCGAGGGGGGGCCCGGTACCCAATTCGCCCTATAGTGAGTCGT
ATTACGCGCGCTCACTGGCCGTCGTTTTACAACGTCGTGACTGGGAAAACCCTGGCGTTACCCAACTTAA
TCGCCTTGCAGCACATCCCCCTTTCGCCAGCTGGCGTAATAGCGAAGAGGCCCGCACCGATCGCCCTTCC
CAACAGTTGCGCAGCCTGAATGGCGAATGGACCTGCCACACTTCTATAATGATAGGTAGTAATGATTAGT
AATGAGACTAGTAATTAAGTCTCAGCCACCGTTAACTGAACATGTCAAAACCTGTGGAGACTGTTGAGAT
TTGATGTTCTGAAAAGATAAAGCCTATAAATAAAATGTTGCCCAAATTTCCTGCCTGATGTTTTTCTTTG
TCTTTGCTACATGGCTTTGCTGCTCGGATCGGCTCACTCTGTGTATGCCACGTTCACTTTGTACTCTCCT
TCTCACGGTAGGTTTATTATTTTTAGATGTGCAGTTAGTTTCTGTGAAATAACACACCACACACTGATAT
TGTCTGTGCATTGACTTGGTGAGTGCACATTGTTTTTGATCTTGACATATTTATATTTGATTGATCAGGT
GAACTGTGTGAATCTAAAGTGCTCCATACAGATGTTCTGCATTGAAAATATTCTCATTTTATTAGTGGAA
GTGAGTGTATGCCACATCCAATCAATTTCAGCAAACACCCCAGTATGATTTAATGCAAAAAAATGAAGGT
ATCAAACACGCATTACTACTTTGCAGTTAAATATTTAACATTTATTCCAACACGAAAAAAAGCAGTAAAT
AACACTTTGACAAACACGTCAGGACATCTTATTTTTGTCACCCTCACAGGCAATTTAGTATAATATATTA
TATATATATATATATCATATAATAATATTCAGTATAATATATATATATATATCATATTATAATATTCAGT
ATAATATAAAACACAAACACATATATGTATAATATAATATAACATTTTTATTTATTGAGATGCCTCTATG
GACCGTGTTATAAGAAGTAAAGATCAGGAGAAGTAAACATGAAGTGTAATTATGAATACTGATGTTAAAT
TAAGCTATGATGAGTTTTCACTGTTAATTTACCATCTCAATTAAATGTTGATGCCTCCATGACCAAGTTA
AGCAGATGAGACTGAGGACAACTGTAGAAGACAAGATGTTCACTTTGCTGAATATAGCTGGCTTGACAGT
TATCTATGACTCTATAAATATATATATATTTTTTTTTTATAAAATGATTTATTTATAACTATATATCCAT
TTCTCAGACAGGTGCTTCATATCCCTCACTCCCGTAGCTGTCCATGCTGGATCTGTCCCCGTTGTTTTTA
AAAAGCTAAATAAGTTATTAACATGACTGCATCCAGCGAGCCAAACCTGTCTGGTGTACAGCTACCAGAG
AAGCTTGAGATCCTAGTCACCGGCGTTCCTAGTTCTTTAAACTGTTACAAAGTGTTTGGACCAGCAACTG
AATTGCACTGTAAATTACCACATCAGGGTCTCCGGGGTCAACGCTGCTAAGCAATGGACTGGAAAATTTG
TGACATTGAGTTTTTGGAATAACTGGGAATGCTGGATAACTCTTTGGGTAAAGCTATGGAACAAAAGTAC
CAGCATGAACTAAGAAATGACTGTCACAGCACAACATCAAACACAATGCAAGACAAAGGTTCTCTGCTTT
TGCCTTACTTGACAGAAAAAGTAAGCTCTAGGTTCATCGCATGCAGACAGCAGCAATACATGACATATAT
AAAGGCTGGCTCTTTTCTCCCTTCCATTGAACTGAAACTTCCACTCAGTCAGACTTGCGGGGGATCCACA
GCCTGACTAACTCGACAAACCCCCCCAAACCTAAGGTGAGTTGATCTTTAAGCTTTTTACATTTTCAGCT
CGCATATATCAATTCGCGCGCATTGTCACACTAGCACCCACTAGCGGTCAGACTGCAGATTGCAGCACGA
AACAGGAAGCTGACTCCACATGGTCACATGCTCACTGAAGTGTTGACTTCCCTGACAGCTGTGCACTTTC
TAAACCGGTTTTCTCATTCATTTACAGTTCAGCCGGAATTCACCTCGAGACCATGGCTCCAAAGAAGAAG
CGTAAGGTAACCATGAGCGAGCTGATTAAGGAGAACATGCACATGAAGCTGTACATGGAGGGCACCGTGG
ACAACCATCACTTCAAGTGCACATCCGAGGGCGAAGGCAAGCCCTACGAGGGCACCCAGACCATGAGAAT
CAAGGTGGTCGAGGGCGGCCCTCTCCCCTTCGCCTTCGACATCCTGGCTACTAGCTTCCTCTACGGCAGC
AAGACCTTCATCAACCACACCCAGGGCATCCCCGACTTCTTCAAGCAGTCCTTCCCTGAGGGCTTCACAT
GGGAGAGAGTCACCACATACGAAGACGGGGGCGTGCTGACCGCTACCCAGGACACCAGCCTCCAGGACGG
CTGCCTCATCTACAACGTCAAGATCAGAGGGGTGAACTTCACATCCAACGGCCCTGTGATGCAGAAGAAA
ACACTCGGCTGGGAGGCCTTCACCGAGACGCTGTACCCCGCTGACGGCGGCCTGGAAGGCAGAAACGACA
TGGCCCTGAAGCTCGTGGGCGGGAGCCATCTGATCGCAAACATCAAGACCACATATAGATCCAAGAAACC
CGCTAAGAACCTCAAGATGCCTGGCGTCTACTATGTGGACTACAGACTGGAAAGAATCAAGGAGGCCAAC
AACGAGACCTACGTCGAGCAGCACGAGGTGGCAGTGGCCAGATACTGCGACCTCCCTAGCAAACTGGGGC
ACAAGCTCAATTAAAGCTGAGATCTGTGCCTTCTAGTTGCCAGCCATCTGTTGTTTGCCCCTCCCCCGTG
CCTTCCTTGACCCTGGAAGGTGCCACTCCCACTGTCCTTTCCTAATAAAATGAGGAAATTGCATCGCATT
GTCTGAGTAGGTGTCATTCTATTCTGGGGGGTGGGGTGGGGCAGGACAGCAAGGGGGAGGATTGGGAAGA
CAATAGCAGGCATGCTGGGGATGCGGTGGGCTCTATGGCTTCTGAGGCGGAAAGAACCAAAGGGCGAATT
AATTCATTGATGAGTTTGGACAAACCACAACTAGAATGCAGTGAAAAAAATGCTTTATTTGTGAAATTTG
TGATGCTATTGCTTTATTTGTAACCATTATAAGCTGCAATAAACAAGTTAACAACAACAATTGCATTCAT
TTTATGTTTCAGGTTCAGGGGGAGGTGTGGGAGGTTTTTTAAAGCAAGTAAAACCTCTACAAATGTGGTC
ATTGATGAGTTTGGACAAACCACAACTAGAATGCAGTGAAAAAAATGCTTTATTTGTGAAATTTGTGATG
CTATTGCTTTATTTGTAACCATTATAAGCTGCAATAAACAAGTTAACAACAACAATTGCATTCATTTTAT
GTTTCAGGTTCAGGGGGAGGTGTGGGAGGTTTTTTAAAGCAAGTAAAACCTCTACAAATGTGGTCATTCA
GATCAATTAACCCTCACCCGGGCTAGCGATGCATGGGAGCTCTGACGTACGTTGTCTAGCAAGGAAGTGA
AGAGCTATCCGGATATATATGTATGTTATCATAACTGTACTGGCTATGTCAGGTGGTAATGACTGTAACG
TTACGTTACTCGTTGTAGGCACGACATTGAATATGCTCTTCTCCGCTGTGGCCCGAACGCCTCCCGCTAG
CGATGGGATCTAATACGACTCACTATAGGGAGACCAAGGGAAAATAGAATGAAGTGATCTCCAAAAAATA
AGTACTTTTTGACTGTAAATAAAATTGTAAGGAGTAAAAAGTACTTTTTTTTCTAAAAAAATGTAATTAA
GTAAAAGTAAAAGTATTGATTTTTAATTGTACTCAAGTAAAGTAAAAATCCCCAAAAATAATACTTAAGT
ACAGTAATCAAGTAAAATTACTCAAGTACTTTACACCTCTGGGATCCAGCTGCATCATGAACAATAAAAC
TGTCTGCTTACATAAACAGTAATACAAGGGGTGTTATGAGCCATATTCAACGGGAAACGTCGAGGCCGCG
ATTAAATTCCAACATGGATGCTGATTTATATGGGTATAAATGGGCTCGCGATAATGTCGGGCAATCAGGT
GCGACAATCTATCGCTTGTATGGGAAGCCCGATGCGCCAGAGTTGTTTCTGAAACATGGCAAAGGTAGCG
TTGCCAATGATGTTACAGATGAGATGGTCAGACTAAACTGGCTGACGGAATTTATGCCTCTTCCGACCAT
CAAGCATTTTATCCGTACTCCTGATGATGCATGGTTACTCACCACTGCGATCCCCGGAAAAACAGCATTC
CAGGTATTAGAAGAATATCCTGATTCAGGTGAAAATATTGTTGATGCGCTGGCAGTGTTCCTGCGCCGGT
TGCATTCGATTCCTGTTTGTAATTGTCCTTTTAACAGCGATCGCGTATTTCGTCTCGCTCAGGCGCAATC
ACGAATGAATAACGGTTTGGTTGATGCGAGTGATTTTGATGACGAGCGTAATGGCTGGCCTGTTGAACAA
GTCTGGAAAGAAATGCATAAACTTTTGCCATTCTCACCGGATTCAGTCGTCACTCATGGTGATTTCTCAC
TTGATAACCTTATTTTTGACGAGGGGAAATTAATAGGTTGTATTGATGTTGGACGAGTCGGAATCGCAGA
CCGATACCAGGATCTTGCCATCCTATGGAACTGCCTCGGTGAGTTTTCTCCTTCATTACAGAAACGGCTT
TTTCAAAAATATGGTATTGATAATCCTGATATGAATAAATTGCAGTTTCATTTGATGCTCGATGAGTTTT
TCTAATCAGAATTGGTTAATTGGTTGTAACACTGGCAAAAAGGATCTAGGTGAAGATCCTTTTTGATAAT
CTCATGACCAAAATCCCTTAACGTGAGTTTTCGTTCCACTGAGCGTCAGACCCCGTAGAAAAGATCAAAG
GATCTTCTTGAGATCCTTTTTTTCTGCGCGTAATCTGCTGCTTGCAAACAAAAAAACCACCGCTACCAGC
GGTGGTTTGTTTGCCGGATCAAGAGCTACCAACTCTTTTTCCGAAGGTAACTGGCTTCAGCAGAGCGCAG
ATACCAAATACTGTTCTTCTAGTGTAGCCGTAGTTAGGCCACCACTTCAAGAACTCTGTAGCACCGCCTA
CATACCTCGCTCTGCTAATCCTGTTACCAGTGGCTGCTGCCAGTGGCGATAAGTCGTGTCTTACCGGGTT
GGACTCAAGACGATAGTTACCGGATAAGGCGCAGCGGTCGGGCTGAACGGGGGGTTCGTGCACACAGCCC
AGCTTGGAGCGAACGACCTACACCGAACTGAGATACCTACAGCGTGAGCTATGAGAAAGCGCCACGGTTC
CCGAAGGGAGAAAGGCGGACAGGTATCCGGTAAGCGGCAGGGTCGGAACAGGAGAGCGCACGAGGGAGCT
TCCAGGGGGAAACGCCTGGTATCTTTATAGTCCTGTCGGGTTTCGCCACCTCTGACTTGAGCGTCGATTT
TTGTGATGCTCGTCAGGGGGGCGGAGCCTATGGAAAAACGCCAGCAACGCGGCCTTTTTACGGTTCCTGG
CCTTTTGCTGGCCTTTTGCTCACATGTTCTTTCCTGCGTTATCCCCTGATTCTGTGGATAACCGTATTAC
CGCCTTTGAGTGAGCTGATACCGCTCGCCGCAGCCGAACGACCGAGCGCAGCGAGTCAGTGAGCGAGGAA
GCGGAACAGATTT
