>Addgene plasmid #117771 | pPRISM-Stop-gcry-TagBFP | depositor partial sequence | sequence record 222266 | Backbone
TGAAGAGCTATCCGGATATATATGTATGTTATCATAACTGTACTGGCTATGTCAGGTGGTAATGACTGTA
ACGTTACGTTACTCGTTGTAGGCACGACATTGAATATGCTCTTCTCCGCTGTGGCCCGAACGCCTCCCGC
TAGCGATGGGATCTAATACGACTCACTATAGGGAGACCAAGGGAAAATAGAATGAAGTGATCTCCAAAAA
ATAAGTACTTTTTGACTGTAAATAAAATTGTAAGGAGTAAAAAGTACTTTTTTTTCTAAAAAAATGTAAT
TAAGTAAAAGTAAAAGTATTGATTTTTAATTGTACTCAAGTAAAGTAAAAATCCCCAAAAATAATACTTA
AGTACAGTAATCAAGTAAAATTACTCAAGTACTTTACACCTCTGGGATCCAGCTGCATCATGAACAATAA
AACTGTCTGCTTACATAAACAGTAATACAAGGGGTGTTATGAGCCATATTCAACGGGAAACGTCGAGGCC
GCGATTAAATTCCAACATGGATGCTGATTTATATGGGTATAAATGGGCTCGCGATAATGTCGGGCAATCA
GGTGCGACAATCTATCGCTTGTATGGGAAGCCCGATGCGCCAGAGTTGTTTCTGAAACATGGCAAAGGTA
GCGTTGCCAATGATGTTACAGATGAGATGGTCAGACTAAACTGGCTGACGGAATTTATGCCTCTTCCGAC
CATCAAGCATTTTATCCGTACTCCTGATGATGCATGGTTACTCACCACTGCGATCCCCGGAAAAACAGCA
TTCCAGGTATTAGAAGAATATCCTGATTCAGGTGAAAATATTGTTGATGCGCTGGCAGTGTTCCTGCGCC
GGTTGCATTCGATTCCTGTTTGTAATTGTCCTTTTAACAGCGATCGCGTATTTCGTCTCGCTCAGGCGCA
ATCACGAATGAATAACGGTTTGGTTGATGCGAGTGATTTTGATGACGAGCGTAATGGCTGGCCTGTTGAA
CAAGTCTGGAAAGAAATGCATAAACTTTTGCCATTCTCACCGGATTCAGTCGTCACTCATGGTGATTTCT
CACTTGATAACCTTATTTTTGACGAGGGGAAATTAATAGGTTGTATTGATGTTGGACGAGTCGGAATCGC
AGACCGATACCAGGATCTTGCCATCCTATGGAACTGCCTCGGTGAGTTTTCTCCTTCATTACAGAAACGG
CTTTTTCAAAAATATGGTATTGATAATCCTGATATGAATAAATTGCAGTTTCATTTGATGCTCGATGAGT
TTTTCTAATCAGAATTGGTTAATTGGTTGTAACACTGGCAAAAAGGATCTAGGTGAAGATCCTTTTTGAT
AATCTCATGACCAAAATCCCTTAACGTGAGTTTTCGTTCCACTGAGCGTCAGACCCCGTAGAAAAGATCA
AAGGATCTTCTTGAGATCCTTTTTTTCTGCGCGTAATCTGCTGCTTGCAAACAAAAAAACCACCGCTACC
AGCGGTGGTTTGTTTGCCGGATCAAGAGCTACCAACTCTTTTTCCGAAGGTAACTGGCTTCAGCAGAGCG
CAGATACCAAATACTGTTCTTCTAGTGTAGCCGTAGTTAGGCCACCACTTCAAGAACTCTGTAGCACCGC
CTACATACCTCGCTCTGCTAATCCTGTTACCAGTGGCTGCTGCCAGTGGCGATAAGTCGTGTCTTACCGG
GTTGGACTCAAGACGATAGTTACCGGATAAGGCGCAGCGGTCGGGCTGAACGGGGGGTTCGTGCACACAG
CCCAGCTTGGAGCGAACGACCTACACCGAACTGAGATACCTACAGCGTGAGCTATGAGAAAGCGCCACGG
TTCCCGAAGGGAGAAAGGCGGACAGGTATCCGGTAAGCGGCAGGGTCGGAACAGGAGAGCGCACGAGGGA
GCTTCCAGGGGGAAACGCCTGGTATCTTTATAGTCCTGTCGGGTTTCGCCACCTCTGACTTGAGCGTCGA
TTTTTGTGATGCTCGTCAGGGGGGCGGAGCCTATGGAAAAACGCCAGCAACGCGGCCTTTTTACGGTTCC
TGGCCTTTTGCTGGCCTTTTGCTCACATGTTCTTTCCTGCGTTATCCCCTGATTCTGTGGATAACCGTAT
TACCGCCTTTGAGTGAGCTGATACCGCTCGCCGCAGCCGAACGACCGAGCGCAGCGAGTCAGTGAGCGAG
GAAGCGGAACAGATTTAAATGGTACCGAGCAGAGGTGTAAAAAGTACTCAAAAATTTTACTCAAGTGAAA
GTACAAGTACTTAGGGAAAATTTTACTCAATTAAAAGTAAAAGTATCTGGCTAGAATCTTACTTGAGTAA
AAGTAAAAAAGTACTCCATTAAAATTGTACTTGAGTATTAAGGAAGTAAAAGTAAAAGCAAGAAAGAAAA
CTAGAGTGGTCTCCCTTTAGTGAGGGTCAATTGATGGGAGGCGTTCGGGCCACAGCGGACACGCAGGTGC
GCAACGCAATTAATGTGAGTTAGCTCACTCATTAGGCACCCCAGGCTTTACACTTTATGCTTCCGGCTCG
TATGTTGTGTGGAATTGTGAGCGGATAACAATTTCACACAGGAAACAGCTATGACCATGATTACGCCAAG
CGCGCAATTAACCCTCACTAAAGGGAACAAAAGCTGGAGGACCTCGAGGGGGGGCCCGGTACCCAATTCG
CCCTATAGTGAGTCGTATTACGCGCGCTCACTGGCCGTCGTTTTACAACGTCGTGACTGGGAAAACCCTG
GCGTTACCCAACTTAATCGCCTTGCAGCACATCCCCCTTTCGCCAGCTGGCGTAATAGCGAAGAGGCCCG
CACCGATCGCCCTTCCCAACAGTTGCGCAGCCTGAATGGCGAATGGACCTGCCACA
