>Addgene plasmid #117771 | pPRISM-Stop-gcry-TagBFP | depositor partial sequence | sequence record 222267 | Insert
CTTCTATAATGATAGGTAGTAATGATTAGTAATGAGACTAGTAATTAAGTCTCAGCCACCGTTAACTGAA
CATGTCAAAACCTGTGGAGACTGTTGAGATTTGATGTTCTGAAAAGATAAAGCCTATAAATAAAATGTTG
CCCAAATTTCCTGCCTGATGTTTTTCTTTGTCTTTGCTACATGGCTTTGCTGCTCGGATCGGCTCACTCT
GTGTATGCCACGTTCACTTTGTACTCTCCTTCTCACGGTAGGTTTATTATTTTTAGATGTGCAGTTAGTT
TCTGTGAAATAACACACCACACACTGATATTGTCTGTGCATTGACTTGGTGAGTGCACATTGTTTTTGAT
CTTGACATATTTATATTTGATTGATCAGGTGAACTGTGTGAATCTAAAGTGCTCCATACAGATGTTCTGC
ATTGAAAATATTCTCATTTTATTAGTGGAAGTGAGTGTATGCCACATCCAATCAATTTCAGCAAACACCC
CAGTATGATTTAATGCAAAAAAATGAAGGTATCAAACACGCATTACTACTTTGCAGTTAAATATTTAACA
TTTATTCCAACACGAAAAAAAGCAGTAAATAACACTTTGACAAACACGTCAGGACATCTTATTTTTGTCA
CCCTCACAGGCAATTTAGTATAATATATTATATATATATATATATCATATAATAATATTCAGTATAATAT
ATATATATATATCATATTATAATATTCAGTATAATATAAAACACAAACACATATATGTATAATATAATAT
AACATTTTTATTTATTGAGATGCCTCTATGGACCGTGTTATAAGAAGTAAAGATCAGGAGAAGTAAACAT
GAAGTGTAATTATGAATACTGATGTTAAATTAAGCTATGATGAGTTTTCACTGTTAATTTACCATCTCAA
TTAAATGTTGATGCCTCCATGACCAAGTTAAGCAGATGAGACTGAGACAACTGTAGAAGACAAGATGTTC
ACTTTGCTGAATATAGCTGGCTTGACAGTTATCTATGACTCTATAAATATATATATATTTTTTTTTTTAT
AAAATGATTTATTTATAACTATATATCCATTTCTCAGACAGGTGCTTCATATCCCTCACTCCCGTAGCTG
TCCATGCTGGATCTGTCCCCGTTGTTTTTAAAAAGCTAAATAAGTTATTAACATGACTGCATCCAGCGAG
CCAAACCTGTCTGGTGTACAGCTACCAGAGAAGCTTGAGATCCTAGTCACCGGCGTTCCTAGTTCTTTAA
ACTGTTACAAAGTGTTTGGACCAGCAACTGAATTGCACTGTAAATTACCACATCAGGGTCTCCGGGGTCA
ACGCTGCTAAGCAATGGACTGGAAAATTTGTGACATTGAGTTTTTGGAATAACTGGGAATGCTGGATAAC
TCTTTGGGTAAAGCTATGGAACAAAAGTACCAGCATGAACTAAGAAATGACTGTCACAGCACAACATCAA
ACACAATGCAAGACAAAGGTTCTCTGCTTTTGCCTTACTTGACAGAAAAAGTAAGCTCTAGGTTCATCGC
ATGCAGACAGCAGCAATACATGACATATATAAAGGCTGGCTCTTTTCTCCCTTCCATTGAACTGAAACTT
CCACTCAGTCAGACTTGCGGGGGATCCACAGCCTGACTAACTCGACAAACCCCCCCAAACCTAAGGTGAG
TTGATCTTTAAGCTTTTTACATTTTCAGCTCGCATATATCAATTCGCGCGCATTGTCACACTAGCACCCA
CTAGCGGTCAGACTGCAGATTGCAGCACGAAACAGGAAGCTGACTCCACATGGTCACATGCTCACTGAAG
TGTTGACTTCCCTGACAGCTGTGCACTTTCTAAACCGGTTTTCTCATTCATTTACAGTTCAGCCGGAATT
CACCTCGAGACCATGGCTCCAAAGAAGAAGCGTAAGGTAACCATGAGCGAGCTGATTAAGGAGAACATGC
ACATGAAGCTGTACATGGAGGGCACCGTGGACAACCATCACTTCAAGTGCACATCCGAGGGCGAAGGCAA
GCCCTACGAGGGCACCCAGACCATGAGAATCAAGGTGGTCGAGGGCGGCCCTCTCCCCTTCGCCTTCGAC
ATCCTGGCTACTAGCTTCCTCTACGGCAGCAAGACCTTCATCAACCACACCCAGGGCATCCCCGACTTCT
TCAAGCAGTCCTTCCCTGAGGGCTTCACATGGGAGAGAGTCACCACATACGAAGACGGGGGCGTGCTGAC
CGCTACCCAGGACACCAGCCTCCAGGACGGCTGCCTCATCTACAACGTCAAGATCAGAGGGGTGAACTTC
ACATCCAACGGCCCTGTGATGCAGAAGAAAACACTCGGCTGGGAGGCCTTCACCGAGACGCTGTACCCCG
CTGACGGCGGCCTGGAAGGCAGAAACGACATGGCCCTGAAGCTCGTGGGCGGGAGCCATCTGATCGCAAA
CATCAAGACCACATATAGATCCAAGAAACCCGCTAAGAACCTCAAGATGCCTGGCGTCTACTATGTGGAC
TACAGACTGGAAAGAATCAAGGAGGCCAACAACGAGACCTACGTCGAGCAGCACGAGGTGGCAGTGGCCA
GATACTGCGACCTCCCTAGCAAACTGGGGCACAAGCTCAATTAAAGCTGAGATCTGTGCCTTCTAGTTGC
CAGCCATCTGTTGTTTGCCCCTCCCCCGTGCCTTCCTTGACCCTGGAAGGTGCCACTCCCACTGTCCTTT
CCTAATAAAATGAGGAAATTGCATCGCATTGTCTGAGTAGGTGTCATTCTATTCTGGGGGGTGGGGTGGG
GCAGGACAGCAAGGGGGAGGATTGGGAAGACAATAGCAGGCATGCTGGGGATGCGGTGGGCTCTATGGCT
TCTGAGGCGGAAAGAACCAAAGGGCGAATTAATTCATTGATGAGTTTGGACAAACCACAACTAGAATGCA
GTGAAAAAAATGCTTTATTTGTGAAATTTGTGATGCTATTGCTTTATTTGTAACCATTATAAGCTGCAAT
AAACAAGTTAACAACAACAATTGCATTCATTTTATGTTTCAGGTTCAGGGGGAGGTGTGGGAGGTTTTTT
AAAGCAAGTAAAACCTCTACAAATGTGGTCATTGATGAGTTTGGACAAACCACAACTAGAATGCAGTGAA
AAAAATGCTTTATTTGTGAAATTTGTGATGCTATTGCTTTATTTGTAACCATTATAAGCTGCAATAAACA
AGTTAACAACAACAATTGCATTCATTTTATGTTTCAGGTTCAGGGGGAGGTGTGGGAGGTTTTTTAAAGC
AAGTAAAACCTCTACAAATGTGGTCATTCAGATCAATTAACCCTCACCCGGGCTAGCGATGCATGGGAGC
TCTGACGTACGTTGTCTAGCAAGGAAG
